Addgene plasmid #14928: CS2 Flag-Smad2 (100-467)
Depositing lab: Joan Massague. Publication: Mutations increasing autoinhibition inactivate tumour suppressors Smad2 and Smad4. Hata A, Lo RS, Wotton D, Lagna G, Massague J. Nature. 1997 Jul 3. 388(6637):82-7. 10.1038/40424 PubMed 9214507.
Backbone
  Vector backbone: pCS2
  Backbone size w/o insert (bp): 4100
  Vector type: xenopus/mammalian/avian/zebrafish
Growth in bacteria
  Bacterial resistance: Ampicillin, 100 μg/mL
  Growth temperature: 37°C
  Growth strain: DH5alpha
  Copy number: High Copy
Gene/Insert
  Gene/Insert name: Smad2 (100-467) (alt name: Smad2)
  Species: H. sapiens (human)
  Insert size (bp): 1100
  Mutation: amino acids 100-467
  Entrez Gene: SMAD2 (a.k.a. CHTD8, JV18, JV18-1, LDS6, MADH2, MADR2, hMAD-2, hSMAD2)
  Tag / fusion protein: Flag (N terminal on insert)
  Cloning method: Restriction Enzyme; 5′ cloning site EcoRI (not destroyed); 3′ cloning site XbaI (not destroyed)
  Sequencing primers: 5′ SP6; 3′ EBV rev
Terms and licenses: Academic/Nonprofit Terms; Industry Terms: Not Available to Industry
Depositor comments: See author's map for more information.
How to cite: CS2 Flag-Smad2 (100-467) was a gift from Joan Massague (Addgene plasmid # 14928 ; http://n2t.net/addgene:14928 ; RRID:Addgene_14928)
