[The description below was written by a language model from this plasmid's Addgene catalogue record.]
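Description:
CS2 Flag-Smad2 (100-467) is an expression plasmid built on the pCS2 backbone (about 4.1 kb without insert), a multipurpose vector listed for use in Xenopus, mammalian, avian and zebrafish systems. It is propagated in E. coli as a high-copy plasmid under ampicillin selection. The record gives no feature table and does not name the promoter or other regulatory elements. pCS2-family vectors generally drive expression from a strong CMV-derived promoter with an SV40 polyadenylation signal. They also carry an SP6 phage promoter upstream of the cloning site, which allows in vitro synthesis of mRNA for embryo injection. The listing of SP6 as the 5′ sequencing primer is consistent with that layout.

The insert is a roughly 1.1 kb fragment of human SMAD2 encoding amino acids 100-467, cloned between EcoRI and XbaI sites that both remain intact. It is fused at its N terminus to a Flag epitope tag for detection or immunoprecipitation. Residue 467 is the natural C terminus of SMAD2, so this is an N-terminal truncation lacking the first 99 residues, which form part of the N-terminal MH1 domain. The rest of the protein is retained, including the C-terminal MH2 effector domain.

SMAD2 is a receptor-regulated transducer of TGF-β/activin signalling. The associated publication concerns autoinhibition of Smad2 and Smad4 and its enhancement by tumour-derived mutations. This deletion construct is therefore suited to domain-mapping experiments on how the N-terminal region restrains Smad2 activity, in transfected cells or in embryo assays. The record itself does not describe a specific intended use, and it refers users to the depositor's map for further detail.
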