>Addgene plasmid #14928 | CS2 Flag-Smad2 (100-467) | addgene partial sequence | sequence record 21495 | 14928 with SP6
GGATCCCATCGATTCGAATTCACCATGGACTACAAGGACGACGATGACAAGGGCCTTTACAGCTTCTCTG
AACAAACCAGGTCTCTTGATGGTCGTCTCCAGGTATCCCATCGAAAAGGATTGCCACATGTTATATATTG
CCGATTATGGCGCTGGCCTGATCTTCACAGTCATCATGAACTCAAGGCAATTGAAAACTGCGAATATGCT
TTTAATCTTAAAAAGGATGAAGTATGTGTAAACCCTTACCACTATCAGAGAGTTGAGACACCAGTTTTGC
CTCCAGTATTAGTGCCCCGACACACCGAGATCCTAACAGAACTTCCGCCTCTGGATGACTATACTCACTC
CATTCCAGAAAACACTAACTTCCCAGCAGGAATTGAGCCACAGAGTAATTATATTCCAGAAACGCCACCT
CCTGGATATATCAGTGAAGATGGAGAAACAAGTGACCAACAGTTGAATCAAAGTATGGACACAGGCTCTC
CAGCAGAACTATCTCCTACTACTCTTTCCCCTGTTAATCATAGCTTGGATTTACAGCCAGTTACTTACTC
AGAACCTGCATTTTGGTGTTCAATAGCATATTATGAATTAAATCAGAGGGTTGGAGAAACCTTCCATGCA
TCAA
